Addgene plasmid #200775: pH-ABE8e-spG
Purpose: For plant adenine base editing in rice plants or monocotyledons protoplasts
Depositing lab: Caixia Gao. Depositing organization: Institute of Genetics and Developmental Biology, Chinese Academy of Sciences. Publication: Tuning plant phenotypes by precise, graded downregulation of gene expression. Xue C, Qiu F, Wang Y, Li B, Zhao KT, Chen K, Gao C. Nat Biotechnol. 2023 Mar 9. doi: 10.1038/s41587-023-01707-w. PubMed 36894598.
Backbone
  Vector backbone: pHUE411 (modified from pCambia)
  Vector type: Plant Expression, CRISPR
  Selectable markers: Hygromycin
Growth in bacteria
  Bacterial resistance: Kanamycin, 50 μg/mL
  Growth temperature: 37°C
  Growth strain: DH5alpha
  Copy number: High Copy
Gene/Insert
  Gene/Insert name: nCas9-spG(D10A)-TadA8e (alt name: TadA8e-32aa linker-nCas9-spG(D10A)-3NLS)
  Species: Streptococcus pyogenes for Cas9; E. coli for TadA
  Mutation: D10A, D1135L, S1136W, G1218K, E1219Q, R1335Q, T1337R for Cas9; W23R, H36L, P48A, R51L, L84F, A106V, D108N, A109S, T111R, D11l9N, H122N, H123Y, S146C, F149Y, R152P, E155V, I156F, K157N, T166I, D167N for TadA
  Promoter: maize Ubiquitin-1, OsU3
  Cloning method: Gibson Cloning
  Sequencing primers: 5′ n/a
Terms and licenses: Academic/Nonprofit Terms; Industry Terms: Not Available to Industry
How to cite: pH-ABE8e-spG was a gift from Caixia Gao (Addgene plasmid # 200775 ; http://n2t.net/addgene:200775 ; RRID:Addgene_200775)
