[The description below was written by a language model from this plasmid's Addgene catalogue record and pLannotate feature annotations shown in this document.]
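Description:
pH-ABE8e-spG is a 17.2 kb binary T-DNA vector for adenine base editing in rice plants or monocot protoplasts, built on pHUE411, a pCambia derivative. It replicates in E. coli from a high-copy ColE1/pMB1-type origin and carries the pVS1 oriV, RepA and StaA functions that allow stable maintenance in Agrobacterium. A bom mobilisation site is also present. Bacterial selection is by kanamycin (aphA-3 type KanR), located outside the T-DNA borders.

Between the nopaline-type right and left border repeats lie three expression units. The rice OsU3 snRNA promoter, a Pol III promoter, sits upstream of an S. pyogenes guide RNA scaffold. The record does not state a specific protospacer, and the short interval between promoter and scaffold is unannotated. The maize Ubiquitin-1 promoter drives the editor, terminated by the pea rbcS-E9 terminator. The editor is the evolved E. coli deaminase TadA8e joined through a 32-amino-acid linker to a Cas9 D10A nickase, followed by three nuclear localisation signals. The Cas9 carries the SpG substitutions (D1135L, S1136W, G1218K, E1219Q, R1335Q, T1337R), which relax PAM recognition and so widen the range of targetable sites. TadA8e deaminates adenosine in the displaced DNA strand while the nickase cuts the opposite strand, favouring A•T to G•C conversion without a double-strand break. An enhanced CaMV 35S promoter driving hygromycin phosphotransferase, with a CaMV poly(A) signal, provides selection of transformed plant tissue. Residual lacZα, lac promoter and lacI fragments are remnants of the backbone cloning region. The associated publication concerns graded downregulation of plant gene expression by precise editing.
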