Features (pLannotate 1.2.2; 24 found; start..end, strand, type, name):
    578..1207    -  CDS            pVS1 StaA: stability protein from the Pseudomonas plasmid pVS1 (Heeb et al., 2000)
   1767..2168    -  CDS            Y4CG_SINFN (fragment): Protein inferred from homology: Swiss-Prot protein existence level 3. From Sinorhizobium fredii (strain NBRC 101917 / NGR234).
   2508..2532    -  misc_feature   RB T-DNA repeat: right border repeat from nopaline C58 T-DNA
   2598..2752    -  CDS            lacZα (fragment): LacZα fragment of β-galactosidase; lacZ fragment
   2818..3197    +  promoter       OsU3 promoter: Oryza sativa (rice) snRNA U3 promoter
   3233..3308    +  misc_RNA       gRNA scaffold: guide RNA scaffold for the Streptococcus pyogenes CRISPR/Cas9 system
   3612..5604    +  promoter       Ubi promoter: maize polyubiquitin gene promoter
   5612..6106    +  CDS            tadA: TADA_ECOLI - Also known as yfhC. Experimental evidence at protein level: Swiss-Prot protein existence level 1. Catalyzes the deamination of adenosine to inosine at the wobble position 34 of tRNA(Arg2). Essential for cell viability. From Escherichia coli (strain K12).
   6215..10315   +  CDS            cas9: CAS9_STRP1 - Also known as csn1 From Streptococcus pyogenes serotype M1.
  10426..11058   +  terminator     E9 terminator: terminator and polyadenylation signal from the pea rbcS-E9 gene
  11095..11117   -  protein_bind   lac operator (fragment): The lac repressor binds to the lac operator to inhibit transcription in E. coli. This inhibition can be relieved by adding lactose or isopropyl-β-D-thiogalactopyranoside (IPTG). lac repressor encoded by lacI
  11121..11151   -  promoter       lac promoter: promoter for the E. coli lac operon
  11166..11187   -  protein_bind   CAP binding site: CAP binding activates transcription in the presence of cAMP. E. coli catabolite activator protein
  11200..11288   -  CDS            lacI (fragment): lac repressor; lacI; The lac repressor binds to the lac operator to inhibit transcription in E. coli. This inhibition can be relieved by adding lactose or isopropyl-β-D-thiogalactopyranoside (IPTG).
  11378..12054   +  promoter       CaMV 35S promoter (enhanced): cauliflower mosaic virus 35S promoter with a duplicated enhancer region
  12121..13146   +  CDS            HygR: hygromycin B phosphotransferase confers resistance to hygromycin
  13187..13361   +  polyA_signal   CaMV poly(A) signal: cauliflower mosaic virus polyadenylation signal
  13439..13463   -  misc_feature   LB T-DNA repeat: left border repeat from nopaline C58 T-DNA
  13888..14682   +  CDS            KanR: aminoglycoside phosphotransferase; aphA-3; confers resistance to kanamycin
  14769..15357   +  rep_origin     ori: high-copy-number ColE1/pMB1/pBR322/pUC origin of replication
  15543..15683   -  misc_feature   bom: basis of mobility region from pBR322
  15785..15824   -  CDS            rop (fragment): Rop protein, which maintains plasmids at low copy number; rop
  16027..16221   -  rep_origin     pVS1 oriV: origin of replication for the Pseudomonas plasmid pVS1 (Heeb et al., 2000)
  16287..149     -  CDS            pVS1 RepA (across the origin): replication protein from the Pseudomonas plasmid pVS1 (Heeb et al., 2000)
>Addgene plasmid #200775 | pH-ABE8e-spG | addgene full sequence | sequence record 399599 | Addgene NGS Result
TCAGCGGCCGCTTGCCACGATTCACCGGGGCGTGCTTCTGCCTCGATGCGTTGCCGCTGGGCGGCCTGCG
CGGCCTTCAACTTCTCCACCAGGTCATCACCCAGCGCCGCGCCGATTTGTACCGGGCCGGATGGTTTGCG
ACCGCTCACGCCGATTCCTCGGGCTTGGGGGTTCCAGTGCCATTGCAGGGCCGGCAGGCAACCCAGCCGC
TTACGCCTGGCCAACCGCCCGTTCCTCCACACATGGGGCATTCCACGGCGTCGGTGCCTGGTTGTTCTTG
ATTTTCCATGCCGCCTCCTTTAGCCGCTAAAATTCATCTACTCATTTATTCATTTGCTCATTTACTCTGG
TAGCTGCGCGATGTATTCAGATAGCAGCTCGGTAATGGTCTTGCCTTGGCGTACCGCGTACATCTTCAGC
TTGGTGTGATCCTCCGCCGGCAACTGAAAGTTGACCCGCTTCATGGCTGGCGTGTCTGCCAGGCTGGCCA
ACGTTGCAGCCTTGCTGCTGCGTGCGCTCGGACGGCCGGCACTTAGCGTGTTTGTGCTTTTGCTCATTTT
CTCTTTACCTCATTAACTCAAATGAGTTTTGATTTAATTTCAGCGGCCAGCGCCTGGACCTCGCGGGCAG
CGTCGCCCTCGGGTTCTGATTCAAGAACGGTTGTGCCGGCGGCGGCAGTGCCTGGGTAGCTCACGCGCTG
CGTGATACGGGACTCAAGAATGGGCAGCTCGTACCCGGCCAGCGCCTCGGCAACCTCACCGCCGATGCGC
GTGCCTTTGATCGCCCGCGACACGACAAAGGCCGCTTGTAGCCTTCCATCCGTGACCTCAATGCGCTGCT
TAACCAGCTCCACCAGGTCGGCGGTGGCCCATATGTCGTAAGGGCTTGGCTGCACCGGAATCAGCACGAA
GTCGGCTGCCTTGATCGCGGACACAGCCAAGTCCGCCGCCTGGGGCGCTCCGTCGATCACTACGAAGTCG
CGCCGGCCGATGGCCTTCACGTCGCGGTCAATCGTCGGGCGGTCGATGCCGACAACGGTTAGCGGTTGAT
CTTCCCGCACGGCCGCCCAATCGCGGGCACTGCCCTGGGGATCGGAATCGACTAACAGAACATCGGCCCC
GGCGAGTTGCAGGGCGCGGGCTAGATGGGTTGCGATGGTCGTCTTGCCTGACCCGCCTTTCTGGTTAAGT
ACAGCGATAACCTTCATGCGTTCCCCTTGCGTATTTGTTTATTTACTCATCGCATCATATACGCAGCGAC
CGCATGACGCAAGCTGTTTTACTCAAATACACATCACCTTTTTAGACGGCGGCGCTCGGTTTCTTCAGCG
GCCAAGCTGGCCGGCCAGGCCGCCAGCTTGGCATCAGACAAACCGGCCAGGATTTCATGCAGCCGCACGG
TTGAGACGTGCGCGGGCGGCTCGAACACGTACCCGGCCGCGATCATCTCCGCCTCGATCTCTTCGGTAAT
GAAAAACGGTTCGTCCTGGCCGTCCTGGTGCGGTTTCATGCTTGTTCCTCTTGGCGTTCATTCTCGGCGG
CCGCCAGGGCGTCGGCCTCGGTCAATGCGTCCTCACGGAAGGCACCGCGCCGCCTGGCCTCGGTGGGCGT
CACTTCCTCGCTGCGCTCAAGTGCGCGGTACAGGGTCGAGCGATGCACGCCAAGCAGTGCAGCCGCCTCT
TTCACGGTGCGGCCTTCCTGGTCGATCAGCTCGCGGGCGTGCGCGATCTGTGCCGGGGTGAGGGTAGGGC
GGGGGCCAAACTTCACGCCTCGGGCCTTGGCGGCCTCGCGCCCGCTCCGGGTGCGGTCGATGATTAGGGA
ACGCTCGAACTCGGCAATGCCGGCGAACACGGTCAACACCATGCGGCCGGCCGGCGTGGTGGTGTCGGCC
CACGGCTCTGCCAGGCTACGCAGGCCCGCGCCGGCCTCCTGGATGCGCTCGGCAATGTCCAGTAGGTCGC
GGGTGCTGCGGGCCAGGCGGTCTAGCCTGGTCACTGTCACAACGTCGCCAGGGCGTAGGTGGTCAAGCAT
CCTGGCCAGCTCCGGGCGGTCGCGCCTGGTGCCGGTGATCTTCTCGGAAAACAGCTTGGTGCAGCCGGCC
GCGTGCAGTTCGGCCCGTTGGTTGGTCAAGTCCTGGTCGTCGGTGCTGACGCGGGCATAGCCCAGCAGGC
CAGCGGCGGCGCTCTTGTTCATGGCGTAATGTCTCCGGTTCTAGTCGCAAGTATTCTACTTTATGCGACT
AAAACACGCGACAAGAAAACGCCAGGAAAAGGGCAGGGCGGCAGCCTGTCGCGTAACTTAGGACTTGTGC
GACATGTCGTTTTCAGAAGACGGCTGCACTGAACGTCAGAAGCCGACTGCACTATAGCAGCGGAGGGGTT
GGATCAAAGTACTTTGATCCCGAGGGGAACCCTGTGGTTGGCATGCACATACAAATGGACGAACGGATAA
ACCTTTTCACGCCCTTTTAAATATCCGATTATTCTAATAAACGCTCTTTTCTCTTAGGTTTACCCGCCAA
TATATCCTGTCAAACACTGATAGTTTAAACTGAAGGCGGGAAACGACAATCTGATCCAAGCTCAAGCTGC
TCTAGCATTCGCCATTCAGGCTGCGCAACTGTTGGGAAGGGCGATCGGTGCGGGCCTCTTCGCTATTACG
CCAGCTGGCGAAAGGGGGATGTGCTGCAAGGCGATTAAGTTGGGTAACGCCAGGGTTTTCCCAGTCACGA
CGTTGTAAAACGACGGCCAGTGCCAAGCTTAGTAATTCATCCAGGTCTCCAAGTTCTAGGATTTTCAGAA
CTGCAACTTATTTTATCAAGGAATCTTTAAACATACGAACAGATCACTTAAAGTTCTTCTGAAGCAACTT
AAAGTTATCAGGCATGCATGGATCTTGGAGGAATCAGATGTGCAGTCAGGGACCATAGCACAAGACAGGC
GTCTTCTACTGGTGCTACCAGCAAATGCTGGAAGCCGGGAACACTGGGTACGTTGGAAACCACGTGATGT
GAAGAAGTAAGATAAACTGTAGGAGAAAAGCATTTCGTAGTGGGCCATGAAGCCTTTCAGGACATGTATT
GCAGTATGGGCCGGCCCATTACGCAATTGGACGACAACAAAGACTAGTATTAGTACCACCTCGGCTATCC
ACATAGATCAAAGCTGATTTAAAAGAGTTGTGCAGATGATCCGTGGCGAACCGCAGGTGAGCTGCATTAA
TCACCTGCGCAAGTTTTAGAGCTAGAAATAGCAAGTTAAAATAAGGCTAGTCCGTTATCAACTTGAAAAA
GTGGCACCGAGTCGGTGCTTTTTTTTTTCGTTTTGCATTGAGTTTTCTCCGTCGCATGTTTGCAGTTTTA
TTTTCCGTTTTGCATTGAAATTTCTCCGTCTCATGTTTGCAGCGTGTTCAAAAAGTACGCAGCTGTATTT
CACTTATTTACGGCGCCACATTTTCATGCCGTTTGTGCCAACTATCCCGAGCTAGTGAATACAGCTTGGC
TTCACACAACACTGGTGACCCGCTGACCTGCTCGTACCTCGTACCGTCGTACGGCACAGCATTTGGAATT
AAAGGGTGTGATCGATACTGCTTGCTGCTAAGCTTGCATGCCTGCAGTGCAGCGTGACCCGGTCGTGCCC
CTCTCTAGAGATAATGAGCATTGCATGTCTAAGTTATAAAAAATTACCACATATTTTTTTTGTCACACTT
GTTTGAAGTGCAGTTTATCTATCTTTATACATATATTTAAACTTTACTCTACGAATAATATAATCTATAG
TACTACAATAATATCAGTGTTTTAGAGAATCATATAAATGAACAGTTAGACATGGTCTAAAGGACAATTG
AGTATTTTGACAACAGGACTCTACAGTTTTATCTTTTTAGTGTGCATGTGTTCTCCTTTTTTTTTGCAAA
TAGCTTCACCTATATAATACTTCATCCATTTTATTAGTACATCCATTTAGGGTTTAGGGTTAATGGTTTT
TATAGACTAATTTTTTTAGTACATCTATTTTATTCTATTTTAGCCTCTAAATTAAGAAAACTAAAACTCT
ATTTTAGTTTTTTTATTTAATAATTTAGATATAAAATAGAATAAAATAAAGTGACTAAAAATTAAACAAA
TACCCTTTAAGAAATTAAAAAAACTAAGGAAACATTTTTCTTGTTTCGAGTAGATAATGCCAGCCTGTTA
AACGCCGTCGACGAGTCTAACGGACACCAACCAGCGAACCAGCAGCGTCGCGTCGGGCCAAGCGAAGCAG
ACGGCACGGCATCTCTGTCGCTGCCTCTGGACCCCTCTCGAGAGTTCCGCTCCACCGTTGGACTTGCTCC
GCTGTCGGCATCCAGAAATTGCGTGGCGGAGCGGCAGACGTGAGCCGGCACGGCAGGCGGCCTCCTCCTC
CTCTCACGGCACCGGCAGCTACGGGGGATTCCTTTCCCACCGCTCCTTCGCTTTCCCTTCCTCGCCCGCC
GTAATAAATAGACACCCCCTCCACACCCTCTTTCCCCAACCTCGTGTTGTTCGGAGCGCACACACACACA
ACCAGATCTCCCCCAAATCCACCCGTCGGCACCTCCGCTTCAAGGTACGCCGCTCGTCCTCCCCCCCCCC
CCCTCTCTACCTTCTCTAGATCGGCGTTCCGGTCCATGGTTAGGGCCCGGTAGTTCTACTTCTGTTCATG
TTTGTGTTAGATCCGTGTTTGTGTTAGATCCGTGCTGCTAGCGTTCGTACACGGATGCGACCTGTACGTC
AGACACGTTCTGATTGCTAACTTGCCAGTGTTTCTCTTTGGGGAATCCTGGGATGGCTCTAGCCGTTCCG
CAGACGGGATCGATTTCATGATTTTTTTTGTTTCGTTGCATAGGGTTTGGTTTGCCCTTTTCCTTTATTT
CAATATATGCCGTGCACTTGTTTGTCGGGTCATCTTTTCATGCTTTTTTTTGTCTTGGTTGTGATGATGT
GGTCTGGTTGGGCGGTCGTTCTAGATCGGAGTAGAATTCTGTTTCAAACTACCTGGTGGATTTATTAATT
TTGGATCTGTATGTGTGTGCCATACATATTCATAGTTACGAATTGAAGATGATGGATGGAAATATCGATC
TAGGATAGGTATACATGTTGATGCGGGTTTTACTGATGCATATACAGAGATGCTTTTTGTTCGCTTGGTT
GTGATGATGTGGTGTGGTTGGGCGGTCGTTCATTCGTTCTAGATCGGAGTAGAATACTGTTTCAAACTAC
CTGGTGTATTTATTAATTTTGGAACTGTATGTGTGTGTCATACATCTTCATAGTTACGAGTTTAAGATGG
ATGGAAATATCGATCTAGGATAGGTATACATGTTGATGTGGGTTTTACTGATGCATATACATGATGGCAT
ATGCAGCATCTATTCATATGCTCTAACCTTGAGTACCTATCTATTATAATAAACAAGTATGTTTTATAAT
TATTTTGATCTTGATATACTTGGATGATGGCATATGCAGCAGCTATATGTGGATTTTTTTAGCCCTGCCT
TCATACGCTATTTATTTGCTTGGTACTGTTTCTTTTGTCGATGCTCACCCTGTTGTTTGGTGTTACTTCT
GCAGCCCTAGGATGAGCGAAGTTGAATTTAGCCATGAATATTGGATGCGCCATGCACTTACACTTGCAAA
GAGAGCCCGCGATGAACGCGAAGTTCCTGTTGGAGCAGTTCTTGTTCTTAACAACCGCGTTATCGGAGAA
GGATGGAACCGCGCAATCGGACTTCATGATCCTACAGCACATGCAGAAATCATGGCACTTCGCCAGGGAG
GACTTGTTATGCAGAACTATCGCCTTATCGATGCAACACTTTATGTTACATTTGAACCTTGCGTTATGTG
CGCAGGAGCAATGATCCATAGCCGCATCGGACGCGTTGTGTTCGGAGTACGTAACAGCAAACGCGGAGCA
GCAGGAAGCCTTATGAACGTTCTTAACTATCCTGGAATGAACCATCGCGTTGAAATCACAGAAGGAATCC
TTGCAGATGAATGCGCAGCACTTCTTTGCGATTTCTACCGTATGCCTCGCCAGGTGTTCAATGCGCAGAA
GAAGGCCCAAAGCAGCATCAACTCAGGTGGTAGCTCCGGCGGCTCGTCAGGTTCCGAAACACCTGGAACA
AGCGAAAGCGCAACACCTGAATCTAGTGGAGGAAGTTCTGGTGGGTCCCTTAAGGACAAGAAGTACTCGA
TCGGCCTCGCCATCGGGACGAACTCAGTTGGCTGGGCCGTGATCACCGACGAGTACAAGGTGCCCTCTAA
GAAGTTCAAGGTCCTGGGGAACACCGACCGCCATTCCATCAAGAAGAACCTCATCGGCGCTCTCCTGTTC
GACAGCGGGGAGACCGCTGAGGCTACGAGGCTCAAGAGAACCGCTAGGCGCCGGTACACGAGAAGGAAGA
ACAGGATCTGCTACCTCCAAGAGATTTTCTCCAACGAGATGGCCAAGGTTGACGATTCATTCTTCCACCG
CCTGGAGGAGTCTTTCCTCGTGGAGGAGGATAAGAAGCACGAGCGGCATCCCATCTTCGGCAACATCGTG
GACGAGGTTGCCTACCACGAGAAGTACCCTACGATCTACCATCTGCGGAAGAAGCTCGTGGACTCCACCG
ATAAGGCGGACCTCAGACTGATCTACCTCGCTCTGGCCCACATGATCAAGTTCCGCGGCCATTTCCTGAT
CGAGGGGGATCTCAACCCAGACAACAGCGATGTTGACAAGCTGTTCATCCAACTCGTGCAGACCTACAAC
CAACTCTTCGAGGAGAACCCGATCAACGCCTCTGGCGTGGACGCGAAGGCTATCCTGTCCGCGAGGCTCT
CGAAGTCCAGGAGGCTGGAGAACCTGATCGCTCAGCTCCCAGGCGAGAAGAAGAACGGCCTGTTCGGGAA
CCTCATCGCTCTCAGCCTGGGGCTCACCCCGAACTTCAAGTCGAACTTCGATCTCGCTGAGGACGCCAAG
CTGCAACTCTCCAAGGACACCTACGACGATGACCTCGATAACCTCCTGGCCCAGATCGGCGATCAATACG
CGGACCTGTTCCTCGCTGCCAAGAACCTGTCGGACGCCATCCTCCTGTCAGATATCCTCCGCGTGAACAC
CGAGATCACGAAGGCTCCACTCTCTGCCTCCATGATCAAGCGCTACGACGAGCACCATCAGGATCTGACC
CTCCTGAAGGCGCTGGTCCGCCAACAGCTCCCGGAGAAGTACAAGGAGATTTTCTTCGATCAGTCGAAGA
ACGGCTACGCTGGGTACATCGACGGCGGGGCCTCACAAGAGGAGTTCTACAAGTTCATCAAGCCAATCCT
GGAGAAGATGGACGGCACGGAGGAGCTCCTGGTGAAGCTCAACAGGGAGGACCTCCTGCGGAAGCAGAGA
ACCTTCGATAACGGCAGCATCCCCCACCAAATCCATCTCGGGGAGCTGCACGCCATCCTGAGAAGGCAAG
AGGACTTCTACCCTTTCCTCAAGGATAACCGGGAGAAGATCGAGAAGATCCTGACCTTCAGAATCCCATA
CTACGTCGGCCCTCTCGCGCGGGGGAACTCAAGATTCGCTTGGATGACCCGCAAGTCTGAGGAGACCATC
ACGCCGTGGAACTTCGAGGAGGTGGTGGACAAGGGCGCTAGCGCTCAGTCGTTCATCGAGAGGATGACCA
ACTTCGACAAGAACCTGCCCAACGAGAAGGTGCTCCCTAAGCACTCGCTCCTGTACGAGTACTTCACCGT
CTACAACGAGCTCACGAAGGTGAAGTACGTCACCGAGGGCATGCGCAAGCCAGCGTTCCTGTCCGGGGAG
CAGAAGAAGGCTATCGTGGACCTCCTGTTCAAGACCAACCGGAAGGTCACGGTTAAGCAACTCAAGGAGG
ACTACTTCAAGAAGATCGAGTGCTTCGATTCGGTCGAGATCAGCGGCGTTGAGGACCGCTTCAACGCCAG
CCTCGGGACCTACCACGATCTCCTGAAGATCATCAAGGATAAGGACTTCCTGGACAACGAGGAGAACGAG
GATATCCTGGAGGACATCGTGCTGACCCTCACGCTGTTCGAGGACAGGGAGATGATCGAGGAGCGCCTGA
AGACGTACGCCCATCTCTTCGATGACAAGGTCATGAAGCAACTCAAGCGCCGGAGATACACCGGCTGGGG
GAGGCTGTCCCGCAAGCTCATCAACGGCATCCGGGACAAGCAGTCCGGGAAGACCATCCTCGACTTCCTC
AAGAGCGATGGCTTCGCCAACAGGAACTTCATGCAACTGATCCACGATGACAGCCTCACCTTCAAGGAGG
ATATCCAAAAGGCTCAAGTGAGCGGCCAGGGGGACTCGCTGCACGAGCATATCGCGAACCTCGCTGGCTC
CCCCGCGATCAAGAAGGGCATCCTCCAGACCGTGAAGGTTGTGGACGAGCTCGTGAAGGTCATGGGCCGG
CACAAGCCTGAGAACATCGTCATCGAGATGGCCAGAGAGAACCAAACCACGCAGAAGGGGCAAAAGAACT
CTAGGGAGCGCATGAAGCGCATCGAGGAGGGCATCAAGGAGCTGGGGTCCCAAATCCTCAAGGAGCACCC
AGTGGAGAACACCCAACTGCAGAACGAGAAGCTCTACCTGTACTACCTCCAGAACGGCAGGGATATGTAC
GTGGACCAAGAGCTGGATATCAACCGCCTCAGCGATTACGACGTCGATCATATCGTTCCCCAGTCTTTCC
TGAAGGATGACTCCATCGACAACAAGGTCCTCACCAGGTCGGACAAGAACCGCGGCAAGTCAGATAACGT
TCCATCTGAGGAGGTCGTTAAGAAGATGAAGAACTACTGGAGGCAGCTCCTGAACGCCAAGCTGATCACG
CAAAGGAAGTTCGACAACCTCACCAAGGCTGAGAGAGGCGGGCTCTCAGAGCTGGACAAGGCCGGCTTCA
TCAAGCGGCAGCTGGTCGAGACCAGACAAATCACGAAGCACGTTGCGCAAATCCTCGACTCTCGGATGAA
CACGAAGTACGATGAGAACGACAAGCTGATCAGGGAGGTTAAGGTGATCACCCTGAAGTCTAAGCTCGTC
TCCGACTTCAGGAAGGATTTCCAGTTCTACAAGGTTCGCGAGATCAACAACTACCACCATGCCCATGACG
CTTACCTCAACGCTGTGGTCGGCACCGCTCTGATCAAGAAGTACCCAAAGCTGGAGTCCGAGTTCGTGTA
CGGGGACTACAAGGTTTACGATGTGCGCAAGATGATCGCCAAGTCGGAGCAAGAGATCGGCAAGGCTACC
GCCAAGTACTTCTTCTACTCAAACATCATGAACTTCTTCAAGACCGAGATCACGCTGGCCAACGGCGAGA
TCCGGAAGAGACCGCTCATCGAGACCAACGGCGAGACGGGGGAGATCGTGTGGGACAAGGGCAGGGATTT
CGCGACCGTCCGCAAGGTTCTCTCCATGCCCCAGGTGAACATCGTCAAGAAGACCGAGGTCCAAACGGGC
GGGTTCTCAAAGGAGTCTATCCTGCCTAAGCGGAACAGCGACAAGCTCATCGCCAGAAAGAAGGACTGGG
ACCCAAAGAAGTACGGCGGGTTCCTCTGGCCTACCGTGGCCTACTCGGTCCTGGTTGTGGCGAAGGTTGA
GAAGGGCAAGTCCAAGAAGCTCAAGAGCGTGAAGGAGCTCCTGGGGATCACCATCATGGAGAGGTCCAGC
TTCGAGAAGAACCCAATCGACTTCCTGGAGGCCAAGGGCTACAAGGAGGTGAAGAAGGACCTGATCATCA
AGCTCCCGAAGTACTCTCTCTTCGAGCTGGAGAACGGCAGGAAGAGAATGCTGGCTTCCGCTAAGCAGCT
CCAGAAGGGGAACGAGCTCGCGCTGCCAAGCAAGTACGTGAACTTCCTCTACCTGGCTTCCCACTACGAG
AAGCTCAAGGGCAGCCCGGAGGACAACGAGCAAAAGCAGCTGTTCGTCGAGCAGCACAAGCATTACCTCG
ACGAGATCATCGAGCAAATCTCCGAGTTCAGCAAGCGCGTGATCCTCGCCGACGCGAACCTGGATAAGGT
CCTCTCCGCCTACAACAAGCACCGGGACAAGCCCATCAGAGAGCAAGCGGAGAACATCATCCATCTCTTC
ACCCTGACGAACCTCGGCGCTCCTGCTGCTTTCAAGTACTTCGACACCACGATCGATCGGAAGCAATACA
GGTCCACGAAGGAGGTCCTGGACGCGACCCTCATCCACCAGTCGATCACCGGCCTGTACGAGACGAGGAT
CGACCTCTCACAACTCGGCGGGGATTCCGGCGGCAGCCCAAAGAAGAAGCGGAAGGTGTCTGGAGGTTCT
CCTAAGAAAAAGAGAAAAGTGTCCGGCGGCTCCCCGAAGAAGAAGCGCAAGGTGTAGGAGCTCAGAGCTT
TCGTTCGTATCATCGGTTTCGACAACGTTCGTCAAGTTCAATGCATCAGTTTCATTGCGCACACACCAGA
ATCCTACTGAGTTTGAGTATTATGGCATTGGGAAAACTGTTTTTCTTGTACCATTTGTTGTGCTTGTAAT
TTACTGTGTTTTTTATTCGGTTTTCGCTATCGAACTGTGAAATGGAAATGGATGGAGAAGAGTTAATGAA
TGATATGGTCCTTTTGTTCATTCTCAAATTAATATTATTTGTTTTTTCTCTTATTTGTTGTGTGTTGAAT
TTGAAATTATAAGAGATATGCAAACATTTTGTTTTGAGTAAAAATGTGTCAAATCGTGGCCTCTAATGAC
CGAAGTTAATATGAGGAGTAAAACACTTGTAGTTGTACCATTATGCTTATTCACTAGGCAACAAATATAT
TTTCAGACCTAGAAAAGCTGCAAATGTTACTGAATACAAGTATGTCCTCTTGTGTTTTAGACATTTATGA
ACTTTCCTTTATGTAATTTTCCAGAATCCTTGTCAGATTCTAATCATTGCTTTATAATTATAGTTATACT
CATGGATTTGTAGTTGAGTATGAAAATATTTTTTAATGCATTTTATGACTTGCCAATTGATTGACAACGA
ATTCGTAATCATGTCATAGCTGTTTCCTGTGTGAAATTGTTATCCGCTCACAATTCCACACAACATACGA
GCCGGAAGCATAAAGTGTAAAGCCTGGGGTGCCTAATGAGTGAGCTAACTCACATTAATTGCGTTGCGCT
CACTGCCCGCTTTCCAGTCGGGAAACCTGTCGTGCCAGCTGCATTAATGAATCGGCCAACGCGCGGGGAG
AGGCGGTTTGCGTATTGGCTAGAGCAGCTTGCCAACATGGTGGAGCACGACACTCTCGTCTACTCCAAGA
ATATCAAAGATACAGTCTCAGAAGACCAAAGGGCTATTGAGACTTTTCAACAAAGGGTAATATCGGGAAA
CCTCCTCGGATTCCATTGCCCAGCTATCTGTCACTTCATCAAAAGGACAGTAGAAAAGGAAGGTGGCACC
TACAAATGCCATCATTGCGATAAAGGAAAGGCTATCGTTCAAGATGCCTCTGCCGACAGTGGTCCCAAAG
ATGGACCCCCACCCACGAGGAGCATCGTGGAAAAAGAAGACGTTCCAACCACGTCTTCAAAGCAAGTGGA
TTGATGTGAACATGGTGGAGCACGACACTCTCGTCTACTCCAAGAATATCAAAGATACAGTCTCAGAAGA
CCAAAGGGCTATTGAGACTTTTCAACAAAGGGTAATATCGGGAAACCTCCTCGGATTCCATTGCCCAGCT
ATCTGTCACTTCATCAAAAGGACAGTAGAAAAGGAAGGTGGCACCTACAAATGCCATCATTGCGATAAAG
GAAAGGCTATCGTTCAAGATGCCTCTGCCGACAGTGGTCCCAAAGATGGACCCCCACCCACGAGGAGCAT
CGTGGAAAAAGAAGACGTTCCAACCACGTCTTCAAAGCAAGTGGATTGATGTGATATCTCCACTGACGTA
AGGGATGACGCACAATCCCACTATCCTTCGCAAGACCCTTCCTCTATATAAGGAAGTTCATTTCATTTGG
AGAGGACACGCTGAAATCACCAGTCTCTCTCTACAAATCTATCTCTCTCGAGCTTTCGCAGATCCGGGGG
GCAATGAGATATGAAAAAGCCTGAACTCACCGCGACGTCTGTCGAGAAGTTTCTGATCGAAAAGTTCGAC
AGCGTCTCCGACCTGATGCAGCTCTCGGAGGGCGAAGAATCTCGTGCTTTCAGCTTCGATGTAGGAGGGC
GTGGATATGTCCTGCGGGTAAATAGCTGCGCCGATGGTTTCTACAAAGATCGTTATGTTTATCGGCACTT
TGCATCGGCCGCGCTCCCGATTCCGGAAGTGCTTGACATTGGGGAGTTTAGCGAGAGCCTGACCTATTGC
ATCTCCCGCCGTTCACAGGGTGTCACGTTGCAAGACCTGCCTGAAACCGAACTGCCCGCTGTTCTACAAC
CGGTCGCGGAGGCTATGGATGCGATCGCTGCGGCCGATCTTAGCCAGACGAGCGGGTTCGGCCCATTCGG
ACCGCAAGGAATCGGTCAATACACTACATGGCGTGATTTCATATGCGCGATTGCTGATCCCCATGTGTAT
CACTGGCAAACTGTGATGGACGACACCGTCAGTGCGTCCGTCGCGCAGGCTCTCGATGAGCTGATGCTTT
GGGCCGAGGACTGCCCCGAAGTCCGGCACCTCGTGCACGCGGATTTCGGCTCCAACAATGTCCTGACGGA
CAATGGCCGCATAACAGCGGTCATTGACTGGAGCGAGGCGATGTTCGGGGATTCCCAATACGAGGTCGCC
AACATCTTCTTCTGGAGGCCGTGGTTGGCTTGTATGGAGCAGCAGACGCGCTACTTCGAGCGGAGGCATC
CGGAGCTTGCAGGATCGCCACGACTCCGGGCGTATATGCTCCGCATTGGTCTTGACCAACTCTATCAGAG
CTTGGTTGACGGCAATTTCGATGATGCAGCTTGGGCGCAGGGTCGATGCGACGCAATCGTCCGATCCGGA
GCCGGGACTGTCGGGCGTACACAAATCGCCCGCAGAAGCGCGGCCGTCTGGACCGATGGCTGTGTAGAAG
TACTCGCCGATAGTGGAAACCGACGCCCCAGCACTCGTCCGAGGGCAAAGAAATAGAGTAGATGCCGACC
GGGATCTGTCGATCGACAAGCTCGAGTTTCTCCATAATAATGTGTGAGTAGTTCCCAGATAAGGGAATTA
GGGTTCCTATAGGGTTTCGCTCATGTGTTGAGCATATAAGAAACCCTTAGTATGTATTTGTATTTGTAAA
ATACTTCTATCAATAAAATTTCTAATTCCTAAAACCAAAATCCAGTACTAAAATCCAGATCCCCCGAATT
AATTCGGCGTTAATTCAGTACATTAAAAACGTCCGCAATGTGTTATTAAGTTGTCTAAGCGTCAATTTGT
TTACACCACAATATATCCTGCCACCAGCCAGCCAACAGCTCCCCGACCGGCAGCTCGGCACAAAATCACC
ACTCGATACAGGCAGCCCATCAGTCCGGGACGGCGTCAGCGGGAGAGCCGTTGTAAGGCGGCAGACTTTG
CTCATGTTACCGATGCTATTCGGAAGAACGGCAACTAAGCTGCCGGGTTTGAAACACGGATGATCTCGCG
GAGGGTAGCATGTTGATTGTAACGATGACAGAGCGTTGCTGCCTGTGATCACCGCGGTTTCAAAATCGGC
TCCGTCGATACTATGTTATACGCCAACTTTGAAAACAACTTTGAAAAAGCTGTTTTCTGGTATTTAAGGT
TTTAGAATGCAAGGAACAGTGAATTGGAGTTCGTCTTGTTATAATTAGCTTCTTGGGGTATCTTTAAATA
CTGTAGAAAAGAGGAAGGAAATAATAAATGGCTAAAATGAGAATATCACCGGAATTGAAAAAACTGATCG
AAAAATACCGCTGCGTAAAAGATACGGAAGGAATGTCTCCTGCTAAGGTATATAAGCTGGTGGGAGAAAA
TGAAAACCTATATTTAAAAATGACGGACAGCCGGTATAAAGGGACCACCTATGATGTGGAACGGGAAAAG
GACATGATGCTATGGCTGGAAGGAAAGCTGCCTGTTCCAAAGGTCCTGCACTTTGAACGGCATGATGGCT
GGAGCAATCTGCTCATGAGTGAGGCCGATGGCGTCCTTTGCTCGGAAGAGTATGAAGATGAACAAAGCCC
TGAAAAGATTATCGAGCTGTATGCGGAGTGCATCAGGCTCTTTCACTCCATCGACATATCGGATTGTCCC
TATACGAATAGCTTAGACAGCCGCTTAGCCGAATTGGATTACTTACTGAATAACGATCTGGCCGATGTGG
ATTGCGAAAACTGGGAAGAAGACACTCCATTTAAAGATCCGCGCGAGCTGTATGATTTTTTAAAGACGGA
AAAGCCCGAAGAGGAACTTGTCTTTTCCCACGGCGACCTGGGAGACAGCAACATCTTTGTGAAAGATGGC
AAAGTAAGTGGCTTTATTGATCTTGGGAGAAGCGGCAGGGCGGACAAGTGGTATGACATTGCCTTCTGCG
TCCGGTCGATCAGGGAGGATATCGGGGAAGAACAGTATGTCGAGCTATTTTTTGACTTACTGGGGATCAA
GCCTGATTGGGAGAAAATAAAATATTATATTTTACTGGATGAATTGTTTTAGTACCTAGAATGCATGACC
AAAATCCCTTAACGTGAGTTTTCGTTCCACTGAGCGTCAGACCCCGTAGAAAAGATCAAAGGATCTTCTT
GAGATCCTTTTTTTCTGCGCGTAATCTGCTGCTTGCAAACAAAAAAACCACCGCTACCAGCGGTGGTTTG
TTTGCCGGATCAAGAGCTACCAACTCTTTTTCCGAAGGTAACTGGCTTCAGCAGAGCGCAGATACCAAAT
ACTGTCCTTCTAGTGTAGCCGTAGTTAGGCCACCACTTCAAGAACTCTGTAGCACCGCCTACATACCTCG
CTCTGCTAATCCTGTTACCAGTGGCTGCTGCCAGTGGCGATAAGTCGTGTCTTACCGGGTTGGACTCAAG
ACGATAGTTACCGGATAAGGCGCAGCGGTCGGGCTGAACGGGGGGTTCGTGCACACAGCCCAGCTTGGAG
CGAACGACCTACACCGAACTGAGATACCTACAGCGTGAGCTATGAGAAAGCGCCACGCTTCCCGAAGGGA
GAAAGGCGGACAGGTATCCGGTAAGCGGCAGGGTCGGAACAGGAGAGCGCACGAGGGAGCTTCCAGGGGG
AAACGCCTGGTATCTTTATAGTCCTGTCGGGTTTCGCCACCTCTGACTTGAGCGTCGATTTTTGTGATGC
TCGTCAGGGGGGCGGAGCCTATGGAAAAACGCCAGCAACGCGGCCTTTTTACGGTTCCTGGCCTTTTGCT
GGCCTTTTGCTCACATGTTCTTTCCTGCGTTATCCCCTGATTCTGTGGATAACCGTATTACCGCCTTTGA
GTGAGCTGATACCGCTCGCCGCAGCCGAACGACCGAGCGCAGCGAGTCAGTGAGCGAGGAAGCGGAAGAG
CGCCTGATGCGGTATTTTCTCCTTACGCATCTGTGCGGTATTTCACACCGCATATGGTGCACTCTCAGTA
CAATCTGCTCTGATGCCGCATAGTTAAGCCAGTATACACTCCGCTATCGCTACGTGACTGGGTCATGGCT
GCGCCCCGACACCCGCCAACACCCGCTGACGCGCCCTGACGGGCTTGTCTGCTCCCGGCATCCGCTTACA
GACAAGCTGTGACCGTCTCCGGGAGCTGCATGTGTCAGAGGTTTTCACCGTCATCACCGAAACGCGCGAG
GCAGGGTGCCTTGATGTGGGCGCCGGCGGTCGAGTGGCGACGGCGCGGCTTGTCCGCGCCCTGGTAGATT
GCCTGGCCGTAGGCCAGCCATTTTTGAGCGGCCAGCGGCCGCGATAGGCCGACGCGAAGCGGCGGGGCGT
AGGGAGCGCAGCGACCGAAGGGTAGGCGCTTTTTGCAGCTCTTCGGCTGTGCGCTGGCCAGACAGTTATG
CACAGGCCAGGCGGGTTTTAAGAGTTTTAATAAGTTTTAAAGAGTTTTAGGCGGAAAAATCGCCTTTTTT
CTCTTTTATATCAGTCACTTACATGTGTGACCGGTTCCCAATGTACGGCTTTGGGTTCCCAATGTACGGG
TTCCGGTTCCCAATGTACGGCTTTGGGTTCCCAATGTACGTGCTATCCACAGGAAACAGACCTTTTCGAC
CTTTTTCCCCTGCTAGGGCAATTTGCCCTAGCATCTGCTCCGTACATTAGGAACCGGCGGATGCTTCGCC
CTCGATCAGGTTGCGGTAGCGCATGACTAGGATCGGGCCAGCCTGCCCCGCCTCCTCCTTCAAATCGTAC
TCCGGCAGGTCATTTGACCCGATCAGCTTGCGCACGGTGAAACAGAACTTCTTGAACTCTCCGGCGCTGC
CACTGCGTTCGTAGATCGTCTTGAACAACCATCTGGCTTCTGCCTTGCCTGCGGCGCGGCGTGCCAGGCG
GTAGAGAAAACGGCCGATGCCGGGATCGATCAAAAAGTAATCGGGGTGAACCGTCAGCACGTCCGGGTTC
TTGCCTTCTGTGATCTCGCGGTACATCCAATCAGCTAGCTCGATCTCGATGTACTCCGGCCGCCCGGTTT
CGCTCTTTACGATCTTGTAGCGGCTAATCAAGGCTTCACCCTCGGATACCGTCACCAGGCGGCCGTTCTT
GGCCTTCTTCGTACGCTGCATGGCAACGTGCGTGGTGTTTAACCGAATGCAGGTTTCTACCAGGTCGTCT
TTCTGCTTTCCGCCATCGGCTCGCCGGCAGAACTTGAGTACGTCCGCAACGTGTGGACGGAACACGCGGC
CGGGCTTGTCTCCCTTCCCTTCCCGGTATCGGTTCATGGATTCGGTTAGATGGGAAACCGCCATCAGTAC
CAGGTCGTAATCCCACACACTGGCCATGCCGGCCGGCCCTGCGGAAACCTCTACGTGCCCGTCTGGAAGC
TCGTAGCGGATCACCTCGCCAGCTCGTCGGTCACGCTTCGACAGACGGAAAACGGCCACGTCCATGATGC
TGCGACTATCGCGGGTGCCCACGTCATAGAGCATCGGAACGAAAAAATCTGGTTGCTCGTCGCCCTTGGG
CGGCTTCCTAATCGACGGCGCACCGGCTGCCGGCGGTTGCCGGGATTCTTTGCGGATTCGA
